[The description below was written by a language model from this plasmid's Addgene catalogue record and pLannotate feature annotations shown in this document.]
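Description:
JPUB_006826 is a pET28-based bacterial expression plasmid (6,745 nt in the sequenced record) built to produce the Kuste3608 protein of the anammox bacterium K. stuttgartiensis in E. coli. It is maintained under kanamycin selection through an aph(3')-Ia KanR cassette and replicates from a ColE1/pMB1-type origin. The backbone also carries the pBR322-derived bom and rop regions, an f1 phage origin, and short annotated tetracycline-resistance fragments that appear to be non-functional backbone remnants. The catalogue lists it as high copy, although rop is normally associated with reduced copy number.

The expression cassette follows the standard pET layout. A T7 promoter is followed immediately by a lac operator, the phage T7 gene 10 ribosome binding site, the coding region and a T7 terminator, and a plasmid-borne lacI gene with its own promoter supplies repressor. Transcription therefore depends on a host that provides T7 RNA polymerase, and it is held off by LacI until it is relieved with IPTG or lactose. The insert itself is not annotated in the feature table, but it fits the unannotated gap between the thrombin site and the downstream elements. According to the catalogue, Kuste3608 is fused at its N terminus to the backbone 6xHis tag followed by a thrombin cleavage site, which allows metal-affinity purification and optional tag removal. The "capTEV" fragment call probably reflects this His stretch. A second His-coding stretch lies downstream of the insert, but the depositor's protein sequence ends without a C-terminal tag, so that stretch is apparently not translated. The cloning sites are not recorded.

The associated study used heterologous expression in E. coli to test candidate ladderane lipid biosynthetic genes from anammox bacteria, and this construct serves that purpose for Kuste3608. The record does not state the protein's function.
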