Addgene plasmid #87923: JPUB_006826
Purpose: E. coli expression of K. stuttgartiensis protein
Depositing lab: Harry Beller. Depositing organization: Lawrence Berkeley National Laboratory. Publication: Investigation of Proposed Ladderane Biosynthetic Genes from Anammox Bacteria by Heterologous Expression in E. coli. Javidpour P, Deutsch S, Mutalik VK, Hillson NJ, Petzold CJ, Keasling JD, Beller HR. PLoS One. 2016 Mar 14;11(3):e0151087. doi: 10.1371/journal.pone.0151087. eCollection 2016. PONE-D-16-02052 PubMed 26975050.
Backbone
  Vector backbone: pET28
  Vector type: Bacterial Expression
Growth in bacteria
  Bacterial resistance: Kanamycin, 50 μg/mL
  Growth temperature: 37°C
  Growth strain: NEB Stable
  Copy number: High Copy
Gene/Insert
  Gene/Insert name: Kuste3608
  Species: K. stuttgartiensis
  Promoter: T7
  Tag / fusion protein: 6xHis (N terminal on backbone)
  Cloning method: Restriction Enzyme; 5′ cloning site unknown (unknown if destroyed); 3′ cloning site unknown (unknown if destroyed)
  Sequencing primers: 5′ T7
Terms and licenses: Academic/Nonprofit Terms; Industry Terms: Not Available to Industry
Depositor comments: protein sequence: MGSSHHHHHHSSGLVPRGSHMKKMMLINPHKPGRHGEESITVIVQMPLNLAYIKALTPGDWEFDVIDENIELAIDDNGELTFAPVDLVCITSVTYQSPRAYKIATACKRKGMTVIMGGIHASVMPEEASKYVDTVFIGEAEEVWPRVIKDFEAGKLKKVYDGGLPPLNLMKRVFPDREFLRKKYNYKFSSIVTTKGCPNYCDFCSVPTFQGRKFRERPYEDVLEELAATDYKGLMLAEDNFYGHGKRSNERARNLFKGMVERNLQKDWLGFTALNISQDKETLDYMAKSGCFGMLMGIESTNETVLEKMNKQVNLKLGTESYYDCIQKIHDAGLVTWGSVVFGADGDGKDSFKRMTDFILENNIDILTFGINCPFPKTQLYKRLDSEKRIFRKNYPDDWEYYDTAHVVHRLVDMTLEDFIEGMQYVYDHIYAGDNLRKRFRNSIKTTNNPRNSMFAFRVGSDWQQVFDQVLENLRLLYDSGDYYKDYYKSNSVSVSKKPLVESITT-
How to cite: JPUB_006826 was a gift from Harry Beller (Addgene plasmid # 87923 ; http://n2t.net/addgene:87923 ; RRID:Addgene_87923)
