Features (pLannotate 1.2.2; 20 found; start..end, strand, type, name):
   1008..1085    -  promoter       lacI promoter: lacI
   1093..1372    -  CDS            TcR (fragment): tetracycline efflux protein; tet; confers resistance to tetracycline
   1394..1412    +  promoter       T7 promoter: promoter for bacteriophage T7 RNA polymerase
   1413..1437    +  protein_bind   lac operator: The lac repressor binds to the lac operator to inhibit transcription in E. coli. This inhibition can be relieved by adding lactose or isopropyl-β-D-thiogalactopyranoside (IPTG). lac repressor encoded by lacI
   1452..1474    +  RBS            RBS: efficient ribosome binding site from bacteriophage T7 gene 10 (Olins and Rangwala, 1989)
   1493..1509    +  CDS            capTEV™ (fragment): composite tag for in vivo biotinylation, TEV protease cleavage, and 6xHis tagging
   1520..1537    +  CDS            thrombin site: thrombin recognition and cleavage site
   3003..3020    +  CDS            9xHis (fragment): 9xHis affinity tag
   3030..3079    +  CDS            SET1 (fragment): solubility-enhancement tag derived from T7 phage gene 10B
   3087..3134    +  terminator     T7 terminator: transcription terminator for bacteriophage T7 RNA polymerase
   3171..3599    +  rep_origin     f1 ori (sequence partly withheld): f1 bacteriophage origin of replication; arrow indicates direction of (+) strand synthesis
   3652..3709    +  promoter       AmpR promoter (fragment): bla
   3718..4533    -  CDS            KanR: aminoglycoside phosphotransferase; aph(3')-Ia; confers resistance to kanamycin in bacteria or G418 (Geneticin®) in eukaryotes
   4655..5243    +  rep_origin     ori: high-copy-number ColE1/pMB1/pBR322/pUC origin of replication
   5429..5568    -  misc_feature   bom: basis of mobility region from pBR322
   5670..5861    -  CDS            rop: Rop protein, which maintains plasmids at low copy number; rop
   5878..6258    +  CDS            YPB1_ECOLX: Protein predicted: Swiss-Prot protein existence level 4. From Escherichia coli.
   6330..6621    -  CDS            TcR (fragment): tetracycline efflux protein; tet; confers resistance to tetracycline
   6636..6657    -  protein_bind   CAP binding site: CAP binding activates transcription in the presence of cAMP. E. coli catabolite activator protein
   6670..1007    -  CDS            lacI (across the origin): lac repressor; lacI; The lac repressor binds to the lac operator to inhibit transcription in E. coli. This inhibition can be relieved by adding lactose or isopropyl-β-D-thiogalactopyranoside (IPTG).
>Addgene plasmid #87923 | JPUB_006826 | addgene full sequence | sequence record 175166 | Addgene NGS Result
GTTTGCGTATTGGGCGCCAGGGTGGTTTTTCTTTTCACCAGTGAGACGGGCAACAGCTGATTGCCCTTCA
CCGCCTGGCCCTGAGAGAGTTGCAGCAAGCGGTCCACGCTGGTTTGCCCCAGCAGGCGAAAATCCTGTTT
GATGGTGGTTAACGGCGGGATATAACATGAGCTGTCTTCGGTATCGTCGTATCCCACTACCGAGATATCC
GCACCAACGCGCAGCCCGGACTCGGTAATGGCGCGCATTGCGCCCAGCGCCATCTGATCGTTGGCAACCA
GCATCGCAGTGGGAACGATGCCCTCATTCAGCATTTGCATGGTTTGTTGAAAACCGGACATGGCACTCCA
GTCGCCTTCCCGTTCCGCTATCGGCTGAATTTGATTGCGAGTGAGATATTTATGCCAGCCAGCCAGACGC
AGACGCGCCGAGACAGAACTTAATGGGCCCGCTAACAGCGCGATTTGCTGGTGACCCAATGCGACCAGAT
GCTCCACGCCCAGTCGCGTACCGTCTTCATGGGAGAAAATAATACTGTTGATGGGTGTCTGGTCAGAGAC
ATCAAGAAATAACGCCGGAACATTAGTGCAGGCAGCTTCCACAGCAATGGCATCCTGGTCATCCAGCGGA
TAGTTAATGATCAGCCCACTGACGCGTTGCGCGAGAAGATTGTGCACCGCCGCTTTACAGGCTTCGACGC
CGCTTCGTTCTACCATCGACACCACCACGCTGGCACCCAGTTGATCGGCGCGAGATTTAATCGCCGCGAC
AATTTGCGACGGCGCGTGCAGGGCCAGACTGGAGGTGGCAACGCCAATCAGCAACGACTGTTTGCCCGCC
AGTTGTTGTGCCACGCGGTTGGGAATGTAATTCAGCTCCGCCATCGCCGCTTCCACTTTTTCCCGCGTTT
TCGCAGAAACGTGGCTGGCCTGGTTCACCACGCGGGAAACGGTCTGATAAGAGACACCGGCATACTCTGC
GACATCGTATAACGTTACTGGTTTCACATTCACCACCCTGAATTGACTCTCTTCCGGGCGCTATCATGCC
ATACCGCGAAAGGTTTTGCGCCATTCGATGGTGTCCGGGATCTCGACGCTCTCCCTTATGCGACTCCTGC
ATTAGGAAGCAGCCCAGTAGTAGGTTGAGGCCGTTGAGCACCGCCGCCGCAAGGAATGGTGCATGCAAGG
AGATGGCGCCCAACAGTCCCCCGGCCACGGGGCCTGCCACCATACCCACGCCGAAACAAGCGCTCATGAG
CCCGAAGTGGCGAGCCCGATCTTCCCCATCGGTGATGTCGGCGATATAGGCGCCAGCAACCGCACCTGTG
GCGCCGGTGATGCCGGCCACGATGCGTCCGGCGTAGAGGATCGAGATCTCGATCCCGCGAAATTAATACG
ACTCACTATAGGGGAATTGTGAGCGGATAACAATTCCCCTCTAGAAATAATTTTGTTTAACTTTAAGAAG
GAGATATACCATGGGCAGCAGCCATCATCATCATCATCACAGCAGCGGCCTGGTGCCGCGCGGCAGCCAT
ATGAAGAAGATGATGCTGATTAACCCACATAAACCAGGTCGTCATGGTGAGGAAAGCATTACGGTGATTG
TGCAAATGCCGCTGAATCTGGCCTACATTAAAGCCCTGACCCCAGGCGATTGGGAATTTGATGTGATTGA
CGAAAACATCGAACTGGCCATTGATGATAACGGTGAACTGACCTTCGCGCCAGTGGATCTGGTGTGTATT
ACCAGTGTGACCTACCAAAGTCCACGTGCCTACAAGATTGCCACCGCCTGTAAACGTAAAGGTATGACCG
TGATCATGGGTGGTATTCATGCGAGCGTGATGCCAGAAGAAGCCAGTAAGTACGTTGACACCGTGTTTAT
TGGTGAAGCCGAGGAAGTGTGGCCGCGTGTTATTAAGGATTTCGAAGCCGGTAAACTGAAAAAAGTTTAT
GACGGTGGTCTGCCACCACTGAACCTGATGAAACGTGTGTTTCCAGATCGTGAATTTCTGCGCAAGAAAT
ACAATTACAAATTTAGTAGTATTGTGACCACCAAGGGTTGTCCAAATTACTGTGATTTCTGTAGCGTGCC
AACCTTTCAAGGCCGCAAATTTCGTGAACGTCCATACGAAGATGTGCTGGAAGAGCTGGCGGCGACCGAC
TACAAGGGCCTGATGCTGGCCGAAGATAACTTCTATGGTCATGGCAAACGTAGTAACGAACGTGCCCGTA
ACCTGTTTAAAGGCATGGTGGAACGTAATCTGCAAAAAGACTGGCTGGGTTTTACCGCCCTGAACATTAG
TCAAGACAAAGAAACCCTGGACTACATGGCCAAAAGTGGTTGTTTTGGTATGCTGATGGGTATCGAGAGT
ACCAATGAAACCGTTCTGGAGAAAATGAACAAACAAGTTAATCTGAAACTGGGTACCGAAAGCTATTATG
ACTGTATCCAAAAGATCCATGATGCCGGTCTGGTTACCTGGGGCAGTGTGGTGTTTGGTGCGGATGGTGA
TGGTAAAGATAGTTTCAAGCGCATGACCGATTTTATCCTGGAAAATAACATTGATATTCTGACGTTTGGC
ATTAATTGTCCATTTCCAAAAACGCAACTGTACAAACGCCTGGATAGTGAAAAACGTATTTTTCGTAAGA
ATTACCCAGATGACTGGGAATATTACGACACGGCCCATGTGGTGCATCGTCTGGTGGATATGACGCTGGA
GGACTTTATTGAGGGTATGCAATACGTGTACGACCATATTTACGCCGGTGACAATCTGCGTAAGCGTTTT
CGCAATAGTATTAAGACGACGAATAATCCACGTAACAGTATGTTTGCCTTTCGTGTTGGCAGTGATTGGC
AACAAGTGTTTGACCAAGTTCTGGAGAACCTGCGCCTGCTGTATGATAGTGGTGATTACTATAAAGATTA
TTACAAGAGTAATAGCGTGAGTGTGAGTAAAAAACCGCTGGTTGAAAGTATCACGACGTAAGCACCACCA
CCACCACCACTGAGATCCGGCTGCTAACAAAGCCCGAAAGGAAGCTGAGTTGGCTGCTGCCACCGCTGAG
CAATAACTAGCATAACCCCTTGGGGCCTCTAAACGGGTCTTGAGGGGTTTTTTGCTGAAAGGAGGAACTA
TATCCGGATTGGCGAATGGG
[124 nt withheld, positions 3171-3294]
C
[91 nt withheld, positions 3296-3386]
A
[49 nt withheld, positions 3388-3436]
CCTTTGACGTTGGAGTCCACGTTCTTT
[37 nt withheld, positions 3464-3500]
ACCCTATCTCGGTCTATTCTTTTGATTTATAAGGGATTTTGCCGATTTCGGCCTATTGGTTAAAAAATGA
GCTGATTTAACAAAAATTTAACGCGAATTTTAACAAAATATTAACGCTTACAATTTAGGTGGCACTTTTC
GGGGAAATGTGCGCGGAACCCCTATTTGTTTATTTTTCTAAATACATTCAAATATGTATCCGCTCATGAA
TTAATTCTTAGAAAAACTCATCGAGCATCAAATGAAACTGCAATTTATTCATATCAGGATTATCAATACC
ATATTTTTGAAAAAGCCGTTTCTGTAATGAAGGAGAAAACTCACCGAGGCAGTTCCATAGGATGGCAAGA
TCCTGGTATCGGTCTGCGATTCCGACTCGTCCAACATCAATACAACCTATTAATTTCCCCTCGTCAAAAA
TAAGGTTATCAAGTGAGAAATCACCATGAGTGACGACTGAATCCGGTGAGAATGGCAAAAGTTTATGCAT
TTCTTTCCAGACTTGTTCAACAGGCCAGCCATTACGCTCGTCATCAAAATCACTCGCATCAACCAAACCG
TTATTCATTCGTGATTGCGCCTGAGCGAGACGAAATACGCGATCGCTGTTAAAAGGACAATTACAAACAG
GAATCGAATGCAACCGGCGCAGGAACACTGCCAGCGCATCAACAATATTTTCACCTGAATCAGGATATTC
TTCTAATACCTGGAATGCTGTTTTCCCGGGGATCGCAGTGGTGAGTAACCATGCATCATCAGGAGTACGG
ATAAAATGCTTGATGGTCGGAAGAGGCATAAATTCCGTCAGCCAGTTTAGTCTGACCATCTCATCTGTAA
CATCATTGGCAACGCTACCTTTGCCATGTTTCAGAAACAACTCTGGCGCATCGGGCTTCCCATACAATCG
ATAGATTGTCGCACCTGATTGCCCGACATTATCGCGAGCCCATTTATACCCATATAAATCAGCATCCATG
TTGGAATTTAATCGCGGCCTAGAGCAAGACGTTTCCCGTTGAATATGGCTCATAACACCCCTTGTATTAC
TGTTTATGTAAGCAGACAGTTTTATTGTTCATGACCAAAATCCCTTAACGTGAGTTTTCGTTCCACTGAG
CGTCAGACCCCGTAGAAAAGATCAAAGGATCTTCTTGAGATCCTTTTTTTCTGCGCGTAATCTGCTGCTT
GCAAACAAAAAAACCACCGCTACCAGCGGTGGTTTGTTTGCCGGATCAAGAGCTACCAACTCTTTTTCCG
AAGGTAACTGGCTTCAGCAGAGCGCAGATACCAAATACTGTCCTTCTAGTGTAGCCGTAGTTAGGCCACC
ACTTCAAGAACTCTGTAGCACCGCCTACATACCTCGCTCTGCTAATCCTGTTACCAGTGGCTGCTGCCAG
TGGCGATAAGTCGTGTCTTACCGGGTTGGACTCAAGACGATAGTTACCGGATAAGGCGCAGCGGTCGGGC
TGAACGGGGGGTTCGTGCACACAGCCCAGCTTGGAGCGAACGACCTACACCGAACTGAGATACCTACAGC
GTGAGCTATGAGAAAGCGCCACGCTTCCCGAAGGGAGAAAGGCGGACAGGTATCCGGTAAGCGGCAGGGT
CGGAACAGGAGAGCGCACGAGGGAGCTTCCAGGGGGAAACGCCTGGTATCTTTATAGTCCTGTCGGGTTT
CGCCACCTCTGACTTGAGCGTCGATTTTTGTGATGCTCGTCAGGGGGGCGGAGCCTATGGAAAAACGCCA
GCAACGCGGCCTTTTTACGGTTCCTGGCCTTTTGCTGGCCTTTTGCTCACATGTTCTTTCCTGCGTTATC
CCCTGATTCTGTGGATAACCGTATTACCGCCTTTGAGTGAGCTGATACCGCTCGCCGCAGCCGAACGACC
GAGCGCAGCGAGTCAGTGAGCGAGGAAGCGGAAGAGCGCCTGATGCGGTATTTTCTCCTTACGCATCTGT
GCGGTATTTCACACCGCAATGGTGCACTCTCAGTACAATCTGCTCTGATGCCGCATAGTTAAGCCAGTAT
ACACTCCGCTATCGCTACGTGACTGGGTCATGGCTGCGCCCCGACACCCGCCAACACCCGCTGACGCGCC
CTGACGGGCTTGTCTGCTCCCGGCATCCGCTTACAGACAAGCTGTGACCGTCTCCGGGAGCTGCATGTGT
CAGAGGTTTTCACCGTCATCACCGAAACGCGCGAGGCAGCTGCGGTAAAGCTCATCAGCGTGGTCGTGAA
GCGATTCACAGATGTCTGCCTGTTCATCCGCGTCCAGCTCGTTGAGTTTCTCCAGAAGCGTTAATGTCTG
GCTTCTGATAAAGCGGGCCATGTTAAGGGCGGTTTTTTCCTGTTTGGTCACTGATGCCTCCGTGTAAGGG
GGATTTCTGTTCATGGGGGTAATGATACCGATGAAACGAGAGAGGATGCTCACGATACGGGTTACTGATG
ATGAACATGCCCGGTTACTGGAACGTTGTGAGGGTAAACAACTGGCGGTATGGATGCGGCGGGACCAGAG
AAAAATCACTCAGGGTCAATGCCAGCGCTTCGTTAATACAGATGTAGGTGTTCCACAGGGTAGCCAGCAG
CATCCTGCGATGCAGATCCGGAACATAATGGTGCAGGGCGCTGACTTCCGCGTTTCCAGACTTTACGAAA
CACGGAAACCGAAGACCATTCATGTTGTTGCTCAGGTCGCAGACGTTTTGCAGCAGCAGTCGCTTCACGT
TCGCTCGCGTATCGGTGATTCATTCTGCTAACCAGTAAGGCAACCCCGCCAGCCTAGCCGGGTCCTCAAC
GACAGGAGCACGATCATGCGCACCCGTGGGGCCGCCATGCCGGCGATAATGGCCTGCTTCTCGCCGAAAC
GTTTGGTGGCGGGACCAGTGACGAAGGCTTGAGCGAGGGCGTGCAAGATTCCGAATACCGCAAGCGACAG
GCCGATCATCGTCGCGCTCCAGCGAAAGCGGTCCTCGCCGAAAATGACCCAGAGCGCTGCCGGCACCTGT
CCTACGAGTTGCATGATAAAGAAGACAGTCATAAGTGCGGCGACGATAGTCATGCCCCGCGCCCACCGGA
AGGAGCTGACTGGGTTGAAGGCTCTCAAGGGCATCGGTCGAGATCCCGGTGCCTAATGAGTGAGCTAACT
TACATTAATTGCGTTGCGCTCACTGCCCGCTTTCCAGTCGGGAAACCTGTCGTGCCAGCTGCATTAATGA
ATCGGCCAACGCGCGGGGAGAGGCG
